>Addgene plasmid #237551 | Untagged TDP-43 | addgene full sequence | sequence record 471601 | Addgene NGS Result
TAGTTATTAATAGTAATCAATTACGGGGTCATTAGTTCATAGCCCATATATGGAGTTCCGCGTTACATAA
CTTACGGTAAATGGCCCGCCTGGCTGACCGCCCAACGACCCCCGCCCATTGACGTCAATAATGACGTATG
TTCCCATAGTAACGCCAATAGGGACTTTCCATTGACGTCAATGGGTGGAGTATTTACGGTAAACTGCCCA
CTTGGCAGTACATCAAGTGTATCATATGCCAAGTACGCCCCCTATTGACGTCAATGACGGTAAATGGCCC
GCCTGGCATTATGCCCAGTACATGACCTTATGGGACTTTCCTACTTGGCAGTACATCTACGTATTAGTCA
TCGCTATTACCATGGTGATGCGGTTTTGGCAGTACATCAATGGGCGTGGATAGCGGTTTGACTCACGGGG
ATTTCCAAGTCTCCACCCCATTGACGTCAATGGGAGTTTGTTTTGGCACCAAAATCAACGGGACTTTCCA
AAATGTCGTAACAACTCCGCCCCATTGACGCAAATGGGCGGTAGGCGTGTACGGTGGGAGGTCTATATAA
GCAGAGCTGGTTTAGTGAACCGTCAGATCCGCTAGCGCTACCGGACTCAGATCTCGAGCTATGTCTGAAT
ATATTCGGGTAACCGAAGATGAGAACGATGAGCCCATTGAAATACCATCGGAAGACGATGGGACGGTGCT
GCTCTCCACGGTTACAGCCCAGTTTCCAGGGGCGTGTGGGCTTCGCTACAGGAATCCAGTGTCTCAGTGT
ATGAGAGGTGTCCGGCTGGTAGAAGGAATTCTGCATGCCCCAGATGCTGGCTGGGGAAATCTGGTGTATG
TTGTCAACTATCCAAAAGATAACAAAAGAAAAATGGATGAGACAGATGCTTCATCAGCAGTGAAAGTGAA
AAGAGCAGTCCAGAAAACATCCGATTTAATAGTGTTGGGTCTCCCATGGAAAACAACCGAACAGGACCTG
AAAGAGTATTTTAGTACCTTTGGAGAAGTTCTTATGGTGCAGGTCAAGAAAGATCTTAAGACTGGTCATT
CAAAGGGGTTTGGCTTTGTTCGTTTTACGGAATATGAAACACAAGTGAAAGTAATGTCACAGCGACATAT
GATAGATGGACGATGGTGTGACTGCAAACTTCCTAATTCTAAGCAAAGCCAAGATGAGCCTTTGAGAAGC
AGAAAAGTGTTTGTGGGGCGCTGTACAGAGGACATGACTGAGGATGAGCTGCGGGAGTTCTTCTCTCAGT
ACGGGGATGTGATGGATGTCTTCATCCCCAAGCCATTCAGGGCCTTTGCCTTTGTTACATTTGCAGATGA
TCAGATTGCGCAGTCTCTTTGTGGAGAGGACTTGATCATTAAAGGAATCAGCGTTCATATATCCAATGCC
GAACCTAAGCACAATAGCAATAGACAGTTAGAAAGAAGTGGAAGATTTGGTGGTAATCCAGGTGGCTTTG
GGAATCAGGGTGGATTTGGTAATAGCAGAGGGGGTGGAGCTGGTTTGGGAAACAATCAAGGTAGTAATAT
GGGTGGTGGGATGAACTTTGGTGCGTTCAGCATTAATCCAGCCATGATGGCTGCCGCCCAGGCAGCACTA
CAGAGCAGTTGGGGTATGATGGGCATGTTAGCCAGCCAGCAGAACCAGTCAGGCCCATCGGGTAATAACC
AAAACCAAGGCAACATGCAGAGGGAGCCAAACCAGGCCTTCGGTTCTGGAAATAACTCTTATAGTGGCTC
TAATTCTGGTGCAGCAATTGGTTGGGGATCAGCATCCAATGCAGGGTCGGGCAGTGGTTTTAATGGAGGC
TTTGGCTCAAGCATGGATTCTAAGTCTTCTGGCTGGGGAATGTAGGGATCCACCGGTCGCCACCATGGTG
AGCAAGGGCGAGGAGCTGTTCACCGGGGTGGTGCCCATCCTGGTCGAGCTGGACGGCGACGTAAACGGCC
ACAAGTTCAGCGTGTCCGGCGAGGGCGAGGGCGATGCCACCTACGGCAAGCTGACCCTGAAGTTCATCTG
CACCACCGGCAAGCTGCCCGTGCCCTGGCCCACCCTCGTGACCACCCTGACCTACGGCGTGCAGTGCTTC
AGCCGCTACCCCGACCACATGAAGCAGCACGACTTCTTCAAGTCCGCCATGCCCGAAGGCTACGTCCAGG
AGCGCACCATCTTCTTCAAGGACGACGGCAACTACAAGACCCGCGCCGAGGTGAAGTTCGAGGGCGACAC
CCTGGTGAACCGCATCGAGCTGAAGGGCATCGACTTCAAGGAGGACGGCAACATCCTGGGGCACAAGCTG
GAGTACAACTACAACAGCCACAACGTCTATATCATGGCCGACAAGCAGAAGAACGGCATCAAGGTGAACT
TCAAGATCCGCCACAACATCGAGGACGGCAGCGTGCAGCTCGCCGACCACTACCAGCAGAACACCCCCAT
CGGCGACGGCCCCGTGCTGCTGCCCGACAACCACTACCTGAGCACCCAGTCCGCCCTGAGCAAAGACCCC
AACGAGAAGCGCGATCACATGGTCCTGCTGGAGTTCGTGACCGCCGCCGGGATCACTCTCGGCATGGACG
AGCTGTACAAGTAAAGCGGCCGCGACTCTAGATCATAATCAGCCATACCACATTTGTAGAGGTTTTACTT
GCTTTAAAAAACCTCCCACACCTCCCCCTGAACCTGAAACATAAAATGAATGCAATTGTTGTTGTTAACT
TGTTTATTGCAGCTTATAATGGTTACAAATAAAGCAATAGCATCACAAATTTCACAAATAAAGCATTTTT
TTCACTGCATTCTAGTTGTGGTTTGTCCAAACTCATCAATGTATCTTAAGGCGTAAATTGTAAGCGTTAA
TATTTTGTTAAAATTCGCGTTAAATTTTTGTTAAATCAGCTCATTTTTTAACCAATAGGCCGAAATCGGC
AAAATCCCTTATAAATCAAAAGAATAGACCGAGATAGGGT
[37 nt withheld, positions 2981-3017]
AAAGAACGTGGACTCCAACGTCAAAGG
[49 nt withheld, positions 3045-3093]
T
[91 nt withheld, positions 3095-3185]
G
[124 nt withheld, positions 3187-3310]
CAGGTGGCACTTTTCGGGGAAATGTGCGCGGAACCCCTATTTGTTTATTTTTCTAAATACATTCAAATAT
GTATCCGCTCATGAGACAATAACCCTGATAAATGCTTCAATAATATTGAAAAAGGAAGAGTCCTGAGGCG
GAAAGAACCAGCTGTGGAATGTGTGTCAGTTAGGGTGTGGAAAGTCCCCAGGCTCCCCAGCAGGCAGAAG
TATGCAAAGCATGCATCTCAATTAGTCAGCAACCAGGTGTGGAAAGTCCCCAGGCTCCCCAGCAGGCAGA
AGTATGCAAAGCATGCATCTCAATTAGTCAGCAACCATAGTCCCGCCCCTAACTCCGCCCATCCCGCCCC
TAACTCCGCCCAGTTCCGCCCATTCTCCGCCCCATGGCTGACTAATTTTTTTTATTTATGCAGAGGCCGA
GGCCGCCTCGGCCTCTGAGCTATTCCAGAAGTAGTGAGGAGGCTTTTTTGGAGGCCTAGGCTTTTGCAAA
GATCGATCAAGAGACAGGATGAGGATCGTTTCGCATGATTGAACAAGATGGATTGCACGCAGGTTCTCCG
GCCGCTTGGGTGGAGAGGCTATTCGGCTATGACTGGGCACAACAGACAATCGGCTGCTCTGATGCCGCCG
TGTTCCGGCTGTCAGCGCAGGGGCGCCCGGTTCTTTTTGTCAAGACCGACCTGTCCGGTGCCCTGAATGA
ACTGCAAGACGAGGCAGCGCGGCTATCGTGGCTGGCCACGACGGGCGTTCCTTGCGCAGCTGTGCTCGAC
GTTGTCACTGAAGCGGGAAGGGACTGGCTGCTATTGGGCGAAGTGCCGGGGCAGGATCTCCTGTCATCTC
ACCTTGCTCCTGCCGAGAAAGTATCCATCATGGCTGATGCAATGCGGCGGCTGCATACGCTTGATCCGGC
TACCTGCCCATTCGACCACCAAGCGAAACATCGCATCGAGCGAGCACGTACTCGGATGGAAGCCGGTCTT
GTCGATCAGGATGATCTGGACGAAGAGCATCAGGGGCTCGCGCCAGCCGAACTGTTCGCCAGGCTCAAGG
CGAGCATGCCCGACGGCGAGGATCTCGTCGTGACCCATGGCGATGCCTGCTTGCCGAATATCATGGTGGA
AAATGGCCGCTTTTCTGGATTCATCGACTGTGGCCGGCTGGGTGTGGCGGACCGCTATCAGGACATAGCG
TTGGCTACCCGTGATATTGCTGAAGAGCTTGGCGGCGAATGGGCTGACCGCTTCCTCGTGCTTTACGGTA
TCGCCGCTCCCGATTCGCAGCGCATCGCCTTCTATCGCCTTCTTGACGAGTTCTTCTGAGCGGGACTCTG
GGGTTCGAAATGACCGACCAAGCGACGCCCAACCTGCCATCACGAGATTTCGATTCCACCGCCGCCTTCT
ATGAAAGGTTGGGCTTCGGAATCGTTTTCCGGGACGCCGGCTGGATGATCCTCCAGCGCGGGGATCTCAT
GCTGGAGTTCTTCGCCCACCCTAGGGGGAGGCTAACTGAAACACGGAAGGAGACAATACCGGAAGGAACC
CGCGCTATGACGGCAATAAAAAGACAGAATAAAACGCACGGTGTTGGGTCGTTTGTTCATAAACGCGGGG
TTCGGTCCCAGGGCTGGCACTCTGTCGATACCCCACCGAGACCCCATTGGGGCCAATACGCCCGCGTTTC
TTCCTTTTCCCCACCCCACCCCCCAAGTTCGGGTGAAGGCCCAGGGCTCGCAGCCAACGTCGGGGCGGCA
GGCCCTGCCATAGCCTCAGGTTACTCATATATACTTTAGATTGATTTAAAACTTCATTTTTAATTTAAAA
GGATCTAGGTGAAGATCCTTTTTGATAATCTCATGACCAAAATCCCTTAACGTGAGTTTTCGTTCCACTG
AGCGTCAGACCCCGTAGAAAAGATCAAAGGATCTTCTTGAGATCCTTTTTTTCTGCGCGTAATCTGCTGC
TTGCAAACAAAAAAACCACCGCTACCAGCGGTGGTTTGTTTGCCGGATCAAGAGCTACCAACTCTTTTTC
CGAAGGTAACTGGCTTCAGCAGAGCGCAGATACCAAATACTGTTCTTCTAGTGTAGCCGTAGTTAGGCCA
CCACTTCAAGAACTCTGTAGCACCGCCTACATACCTCGCTCTGCTAATCCTGTTACCAGTGGCTGCTGCC
AGTGGCGATAAGTCGTGTCTTACCGGGTTGGACTCAAGACGATAGTTACCGGATAAGGCGCAGCGGTCGG
GCTGAACGGGGGGTTCGTGCACACAGCCCAGCTTGGAGCGAACGACCTACACCGAACTGAGATACCTACA
GCGTGAGCTATGAGAAAGCGCCACGCTTCCCGAAGGGAGAAAGGCGGACAGGTATCCGGTAAGCGGCAGG
GTCGGAACAGGAGAGCGCACGAGGGAGCTTCCAGGGGGAAACGCCTGGTATCTTTATAGTCCTGTCGGGT
TTCGCCACCTCTGACTTGAGCGTCGATTTTTGTGATGCTCGTCAGGGGGGCGGAGCCTATGGAAAAACGC
CAGCAACGCGGCCTTTTTACGGTTCCTGGCCTTTTGCTGGCCTTTTGCTCACATGTTCTTTCCTGCGTTA
TCCCCTGATTCTGTGGATAACCGTATTACCGCCATGCAT
Features (pLannotate 1.2.2; 15 found; start..end, strand, type, name):
     61..364     +  enhancer       CMV enhancer: human cytomegalovirus immediate early enhancer
    365..568     +  promoter       CMV promoter: human cytomegalovirus (CMV) immediate early promoter
    591..620     +  misc_feature   MCS (fragment): multiple cloning site
    621..1862    +  CDS            TARDBP: TADBP_HUMAN - Also known as TDP43. Experimental evidence at protein level: Swiss-Prot protein existence level 1. RNA-binding protein that is involved in various steps of RNA biogenesis and processing (PubMed:23519609). Preferentially binds, via its two RNA recognition motifs RRM1 and RRM2, to GU-repeats on RNA molecules predominantly localized within long introns and in the 3'UTR of mRNAs (PubMed:23519609, PubMed:24240615, PubMed:24464995). In turn, regulates the splicing of many non-coding and protein-coding RNAs including proteins involved in neuronal survival, as well as mRNAs that encode p
   1885..2604    +  CDS            EGFP: the original enhanced GFP (Yang et al., 1996) mammalian codon-optimized
   2621..2704    +  CDS            large T antigen (fragment): large T antigen from SV40 (simian virus 40)
   2727..2848    +  polyA_signal   SV40 poly(A) signal: SV40 polyadenylation signal
   2882..3310    -  rep_origin     f1 ori (sequence partly withheld): f1 bacteriophage origin of replication; arrow indicates direction of (+) strand synthesis
   3337..3441    +  promoter       AmpR promoter: bla
   3443..3800    +  promoter       SV40 promoter: SV40 enhancer and early promoter
   3835..4629    +  CDS            NeoR/KanR: aminoglycoside phosphotransferase from Tn5; aph(3')-II (or nptII); confers resistance to neomycin, kanamycin, and G418 (Geneticin®)
   4650..4802    +  CDS            ble (fragment): BLE_KLEPN - Experimental evidence at protein level: Swiss-Prot protein existence level 1. Binding protein with a strong affinity to the bleomycin family of antibiotics. Binds to CL990; an antimitotic-antibiotic compound. From Klebsiella pneumoniae.
   4861..4908    +  polyA_signal   HSV TK poly(A) signal: herpes simplex virus thymidine kinase polyadenylation signal (Cole and Stacy, 1985)
   4999..5015    -  polyA_signal   bGH poly(A) signal (fragment): bovine growth hormone polyadenylation signal
   5237..5825    +  rep_origin     ori: high-copy-number ColE1/pMB1/pBR322/pUC origin of replication
