[The description below was written by a language model from this plasmid's Addgene catalogue record and pLannotate feature annotations shown in this document.]
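Description:
Untagged TDP-43 is a mammalian expression plasmid built on the pEGFP-N1 backbone that carries wild-type human TARDBP, encoding the RNA-binding protein TDP-43, under the human cytomegalovirus immediate-early enhancer and promoter. In bacteria it replicates from a high-copy ColE1/pUC-type origin and is selected with kanamycin. The same NeoR/KanR (aminoglycoside phosphotransferase) gene is served by a bacterial bla-type promoter and by the SV40 enhancer/early promoter, with an HSV TK polyadenylation signal, so it can also provide G418 selection in transfected mammalian cells. An f1 origin is present as well. Short annotated fragments (large T antigen, ble, bGH poly(A)) appear to be backbone-derived remnants rather than functional units.

The TARDBP open reading frame sits just downstream of a residual piece of the multiple cloning site and is followed, after a short gap, by the EGFP coding sequence native to the backbone and the SV40 polyadenylation signal. The feature table therefore shows that EGFP was not removed. The name indicates that TDP-43 is produced without a fusion partner, which would be consistent with a stop codon at the end of the TARDBP sequence preventing read-through into EGFP, but the record does not say this explicitly, and the cloning sites are listed as unknown. The associated work concerns TDP-43 polymerization and paraspeckle condensation, so the plasmid most plausibly serves for transient overexpression of unmodified wild-type TDP-43 in cultured mammalian cells, for example as a reference alongside mutant or tagged versions where a fluorescent tag might alter protein behaviour.
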