Addgene plasmid #237551: Untagged TDP-43
Depositing lab: Tatyana Shelkovnikova. Publication: Paraspeckle condensation is controlled via TDP-43 polymerization and linked to neuroprotection. Hodgson RE, Huang WP, Lang R, Kumar V, An H, Stender EGP, Chalakova ZP, Driver MD, Sanchez Avila A, Ellis BCS, Day E, Rayment JA, Baeg K, Strange A, Moll T, Wright GSA, van Vugt JJFA, Allen SP, Locker N, Pitout I, Fletcher S, Onck PR, Duss O, Cooper-Knock J, Shelkovnikova TA. Nat Cell Biol. 2026 Mar 18. doi: 10.1038/s41556-026-01895-y. PubMed 41851271.
Backbone
  Vector backbone: pEGFP-N1
  Vector type: Mammalian Expression
Growth in bacteria
  Bacterial resistance: Kanamycin, 50 μg/mL
  Growth temperature: 37°C
  Growth strain: DH5alpha
  Copy number: High Copy
Gene/Insert
  Gene/Insert name: TDP-43 WT
  Species: H. sapiens (human)
  Mutation: wild-type TDP-43
  Entrez Gene: TARDBP (a.k.a. ALS10, TDP-43)
  Promoter: CMV
  Cloning method: Restriction Enzyme; 5′ cloning site Unknown (unknown if destroyed)
Terms and licenses: Academic/Nonprofit Terms; Industry Terms: Not Available to Industry
How to cite: Untagged TDP-43 was a gift from Tatyana Shelkovnikova (Addgene plasmid # 237551 ; http://n2t.net/addgene:237551 ; RRID:Addgene_237551)
